Addgene plasmid #108791: pBW1345_pCAG-PV1-PhiC31-N396-L1-FRB-NLS-BGHpA
Purpose: Expresses N-terminus to aa396 of PhiC31 integrase fused to FRB CID
Depositing lab: Wilson Wong. Depositing organization: Boston University Main Campus. Publication: High-performance chemical- and light-inducible recombinases in mammalian cells and mice. Weinberg BH, Cho JH, Agarwal Y, Pham NTH, Caraballo LD, Walkosz M, Ortega C, Trexler M, Tague N, Law B, Benman WKJ, Letendre J, Beal J, Wong WW. Nat Commun. 2019 Oct 24;10(1):4845. doi: 10.1038/s41467-019-12800-7. PubMed 31649244.
Backbone
  Vector backbone: pCAGGS
  Vector type: Mammalian Expression, Cre/Lox, Synthetic Biology
Growth in bacteria
  Bacterial resistance: Ampicillin, 100 μg/mL
  Growth temperature: 37°C
  Growth strain: NEB Stable
  Copy number: High Copy
Gene/Insert
  Gene/Insert name: PhiC31 integrase fragment N-terminus to aa396
  Species: Synthetic
  Promoter: pCAG
  Tag / fusion protein: FRB,NLS (C terminal on insert)
  Cloning method: Restriction Enzyme; 5′ cloning site MluI (not destroyed); 3′ cloning site BspEI (not destroyed)
Terms and licenses: Academic/Nonprofit Terms; Industry Terms: Not Available to Industry
Depositor comments: Please visit https://www.biorxiv.org/content/10.1101/747121v1 for bioRxiv preprint.
How to cite: pBW1345_pCAG-PV1-PhiC31-N396-L1-FRB-NLS-BGHpA was a gift from Wilson Wong (Addgene plasmid # 108791 ; http://n2t.net/addgene:108791 ; RRID:Addgene_108791)
