[The description below was written by a language model from this plasmid's Addgene catalogue record and pLannotate feature annotations shown in this document.]
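Description:
pBW1345_pCAG-PV1-PhiC31-N396-L1-FRB-NLS-BGHpA is a mammalian expression plasmid built on the pCAGGS backbone that encodes one half of a split, chemically inducible PhiC31 integrase. It is propagated in E. coli through a high-copy ColE1/pUC-type origin and selected with ampicillin via the β-lactamase gene. The backbone also carries remnants typical of pCAGGS, including lac promoter/operator elements, short lacI fragments, an SV40 origin of replication and an SV40 polyadenylation signal.

Expression is driven by the CAG promoter, annotated here as the CMV immediate-early enhancer, the chicken β-actin promoter and the chimeric β-actin/β-globin intron, which together give strong constitutive transcription in many mammalian cell types. The open reading frame is a synthetic fragment of PhiC31 integrase running from the N-terminus to amino acid 396, joined through a linker (L1 in the name) to an FRB domain and a C-terminal nuclear localization signal. The automated annotation does not label the integrase segment itself, which presumably lies in the unannotated region between the intron and FRB. It identifies the FRB as the T2098L variant, which binds rapamycin analogues such as AP21967. Transcripts terminate at a bovine growth hormone polyadenylation signal, with the residual rabbit β-globin sequence and poly(A) signal of pCAGGS further downstream.

FRB acts as a chemically induced dimerization domain, so this fragment is presumably meant to be co-expressed with a complementary C-terminal integrase fragment on a partner domain such as FKBP, although the record does not name that partner. Adding the dimerizing ligand would then reconstitute integrase activity, giving drug-controlled site-specific recombination for synthetic biology applications in mammalian cells.
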