Features (pLannotate 1.2.2; 19 found; start..end, strand, type, name):
     46..62      -  protein_bind   lac operator: The lac repressor binds to the lac operator to inhibit transcription in E. coli. This inhibition can be relieved by adding lactose or isopropyl-β-D-thiogalactopyranoside (IPTG). lac repressor encoded by lacI
     70..100     -  promoter       lac promoter: promoter for the E. coli lac operon
    115..136     -  protein_bind   CAP binding site: CAP binding activates transcription in the presence of cAMP. E. coli catabolite activator protein
    149..188     -  CDS            lacI (fragment): lac repressor; lacI; The lac repressor binds to the lac operator to inhibit transcription in E. coli. This inhibition can be relieved by adding lactose or isopropyl-β-D-thiogalactopyranoside (IPTG).
    195..217     +  promoter       SV40 promoter (fragment): SV40 enhancer and early promoter
    221..355     +  rep_origin     SV40 ori: SV40 origin of replication
    375..509     +  polyA_signal   SV40 poly(A) signal: SV40 polyadenylation signal
    511..565     -  CDS            lacI (fragment): lac repressor; lacI; The lac repressor binds to the lac operator to inhibit transcription in E. coli. This inhibition can be relieved by adding lactose or isopropyl-β-D-thiogalactopyranoside (IPTG).
    748..1336    -  rep_origin     ori: high-copy-number ColE1/pMB1/pBR322/pUC origin of replication
   1507..2367    -  CDS            AmpR: β-lactamase; bla; confers resistance to ampicillin, carbenicillin, and related antibiotics
   2368..2472    -  promoter       AmpR promoter: bla
   2503..2882    +  enhancer       CMV enhancer: human cytomegalovirus immediate early enhancer
   2884..3159    +  promoter       chicken β-actin promoter: No description available
   3160..4175    +  intron         chimeric intron: chimera between introns from chicken β-actin and rabbit β-globin
   5540..5815    +  CDS            FRB*: T2098L mutant of FKBP-rapamycin binding domain of human FRAP binds synthetic ligands such as AP21967
   5846..6070    +  polyA_signal   bGH poly(A) signal: bovine growth hormone polyadenylation signal
   6074..6095    +  promoter       SV40 promoter (fragment): SV40 enhancer and early promoter
   6233..6304    +  CDS            HBB (fragment): HBB_PONPY - Experimental evidence at transcript level: Swiss-Prot protein existence level 2. Involved in oxygen transport from the lung to the various peripheral tissues. From Pongo pygmaeus (Bornean orangutan).
   6375..6430    +  polyA_signal   β-globin poly(A) signal: rabbit β-globin polyadenylation signal (Gil and Proudfoot, 1987)
>Addgene plasmid #108791 | pBW1345_pCAG-PV1-PhiC31-N396-L1-FRB-NLS-BGHpA | depositor full sequence | sequence record 205072 | Full Sequence
CCCAAGCTTGGCGTAATCATGGTCATAGCTGTTTCCTGTGTGAAATTGTTATCCGCTCACAATTCCACAC
AACATACGAGCCGGAAGCATAAAGTGTAAAGCCTGGGGTGCCTAATGAGTGAGCTAACTCACATTAATTG
CGTTGCGCTCACTGCCCGCTTTCCAGTCGGGAAACCTGTCGTGCCAGCGGATCCGCATCTCAATTAGTCA
GCAACCATAGTCCCGCCCCTAACTCCGCCCAGTTCCGCCCATTCTCCGCCCCATGGCTGACTAATTTTTT
TTATTTATGCAGAGGCCGAGGCCGCCTCGGCCTCTGAGCTATTCCAGAAGTAGTGAGGAGGCTTTTTTGG
AGGCCTAGGCTTTTGCAAAAAGCTAACTTGTTTATTGCAGCTTATAATGGTTACAAATAAAGCAATAGCA
TCACAAATTTCACAAATAAAGCATTTTTTTCACTGCATTCTAGTTGTGGTTTGTCCAAACTCATCAATGT
ATCTTATCATGTCTGGATCCGCTGCATTAATGAATCGGCCAACGCGCGGGGAGAGGCGGTTTGCGTATTG
GGCGCTCTTCCGCTTCCTCGCTCACTGACTCGCTGCGCTCGGTCGTTCGGCTGCGGCGAGCGGTATCAGC
TCACTCAAAGGCGGTAATACGGTTATCCACAGAATCAGGGGATAACGCAGGAAAGAACATGTGAGCAAAA
GGCCAGCAAAAGGCCAGGAACCGTAAAAAGGCCGCGTTGCTGGCGTTTTTCCATAGGCTCCGCCCCCCTG
ACGAGCATCACAAAAATCGACGCTCAAGTCAGAGGTGGCGAAACCCGACAGGACTATAAAGATACCAGGC
GTTTCCCCCTGGAAGCTCCCTCGTGCGCTCTCCTGTTCCGACCCTGCCGCTTACCGGATACCTGTCCGCC
TTTCTCCCTTCGGGAAGCGTGGCGCTTTCTCATAGCTCACGCTGTAGGTATCTCAGTTCGGTGTAGGTCG
TTCGCTCCAAGCTGGGCTGTGTGCACGAACCCCCCGTTCAGCCCGACCGCTGCGCCTTATCCGGTAACTA
TCGTCTTGAGTCCAACCCGGTAAGACACGACTTATCGCCACTGGCAGCAGCCACTGGTAACAGGATTAGC
AGAGCGAGGTATGTAGGCGGTGCTACAGAGTTCTTGAAGTGGTGGCCTAACTACGGCTACACTAGAAGAA
CAGTATTTGGTATCTGCGCTCTGCTGAAGCCAGTTACCTTCGGAAAAAGAGTTGGTAGCTCTTGATCCGG
CAAACAAACCACCGCTGGTAGCGGTGGTTTTTTTGTTTGCAAGCAGCAGATTACGCGCAGAAAAAAAGGA
TCTCAAGAAGATCCTTTGATCTTTTCTACGGGGTCTGACGCTCAGTGGAACGAAAACTCACGTTAAGGGA
TTTTGGTCATGAGATTATCAAAAAGGATCTTCACCTAGATCCTTTTAAATTAAAAATGAAGTTTTAAATC
AATCTAAAGTATATATGAGTAAACTTGGTCTGACAGTTACCAATGCTTAATCAGTGAGGCACCTATCTCA
GCGATCTGTCTATTTCGTTCATCCATAGTTGCCTGACTCCCCGTCGTGTAGATAACTACGATACGGGAGG
GCTTACCATCTGGCCCCAGTGCTGCAATGATACCGCGAGACCCACGCTCACCGGCTCCAGATTTATCAGC
AATAAACCAGCCAGCCGGAAGGGCCGAGCGCAGAAGTGGTCCTGCAACTTTATCCGCCTCCATCCAGTCT
ATTAATTGTTGCCGGGAAGCTAGAGTAAGTAGTTCGCCAGTTAATAGTTTGCGCAACGTTGTTGCCATTG
CTACAGGCATCGTGGTGTCACGCTCGTCGTTTGGTATGGCTTCATTCAGCTCCGGTTCCCAACGATCAAG
GCGAGTTACATGATCCCCCATGTTGTGCAAAAAAGCGGTTAGCTCCTTCGGTCCTCCGATCGTTGTCAGA
AGTAAGTTGGCCGCAGTGTTATCACTCATGGTTATGGCAGCACTGCATAATTCTCTTACTGTCATGCCAT
CCGTAAGATGCTTTTCTGTGACTGGTGAGTACTCAACCAAGTCATTCTGAGAATAGTGTATGCGGCGACC
GAGTTGCTCTTGCCCGGCGTCAATACGGGATAATACCGCGCCACATAGCAGAACTTTAAAAGTGCTCATC
ATTGGAAAACGTTCTTCGGGGCGAAAACTCTCAAGGATCTTACCGCTGTTGAGATCCAGTTCGATGTAAC
CCACTCGTGCACCCAACTGATCTTCAGCATCTTTTACTTTCACCAGCGTTTCTGGGTGAGCAAAAACAGG
AAGGCAAAATGCCGCAAAAAAGGGAATAAGGGCGACACGGAAATGTTGAATACTCATACTCTTCCTTTTT
CAATATTATTGAAGCATTTATCAGGGTTATTGTCTCATGAGCGGATACATATTTGAATGTATTTAGAAAA
ATAAACAAATAGGGGTTCCGCGCACATTTCCCCGAAAAGTGCCACCTGGGTCGACATTGATTATTGACTA
GTTATTAATAGTAATCAATTACGGGGTCATTAGTTCATAGCCCATATATGGAGTTCCGCGTTACATAACT
TACGGTAAATGGCCCGCCTGGCTGACCGCCCAACGACCCCCGCCCATTGACGTCAATAATGACGTATGTT
CCCATAGTAACGCCAATAGGGACTTTCCATTGACGTCAATGGGTGGAGTATTTACGGTAAACTGCCCACT
TGGCAGTACATCAAGTGTATCATATGCCAAGTACGCCCCCTATTGACGTCAATGACGGTAAATGGCCCGC
CTGGCATTATGCCCAGTACATGACCTTATGGGACTTTCCTACTTGGCAGTACATCTACGTATTAGTCATC
GCTATTACCATGGTCGAGGTGAGCCCCACGTTCTGCTTCACTCTCCCCATCTCCCCCCCCTCCCCACCCC
CAATTTTGTATTTATTTATTTTTTAATTATTTTGTGCAGCGATGGGGGCGGGGGGGGGGGGGGCGCGCGC
CAGGCGGGGCGGGGCGGGGCGAGGGGCGGGGCGGGGCGAGGCGGAAAGGTGCGGCGGCAGCCAATCAGAG
CGGCGCGCTCCGAAAGTTTCCTTTTATGGCGAGGCGGCGGCGGCGGCGGCCCTATAAAAAGCGAAGCGCG
CGGCGGGCGGGAGTCGCTGCGTTGCCTTCGCCCCGTGCCCCGCTCCGCGCCGCCTCGCGCCGCCCGCCCC
GGCTCTGACTGACCGCGTTACTCCCACAGGTGAGCGGGCGGGACGGCCCTTCTCCTCCGGGCTGTAATTA
GCGCTTGGTTTAATGACGGCTCGTTTCTTTTCTGTGGCTGCGTGAAAGCCTTAAAGGGCTCCGGGAGGGC
CCTTTGTGCGGGGGGGAGCGGCTCGGGGGGTGCGTGCGTGTGTGTGTGCGTGGGGAGCGCCGCGTGCGGC
TCCGCGCTGCCCGGCGGCTGTGAGCGCTGCGGGCGCGGCGCGGGGCTTTGTGCGCTCCGCAGTGTGCGCG
AGGGGAGCGCGGCCGGGGGCGGTGCCCCGCGGTGCGGGGGGGGCTGCGAGGGGAACAAAGGCTGCGTGCG
GGGTGTGTGCGTGGGGGGGTGAGCAGGGGGTGTGGGCGCGGCGGTCGGGCTGTAACCCCCCCCTGCACCC
CCCTCCCCGAGTTGCTGAGCACGGCCCGGCTTCGGGTGCGGGGCTCCGTACGGGGCGTGGCGCGGGGCTC
GCCGTGCCGGGCGGGGGGTGGCGGCAGGTGGGGGTGCCGGGCGGGGCGGGGCCGCCTCGGGCCGGGGAGG
GCTCGGGGGAGGGGCGCGGCGGCCCCCGGAGCGCCGGCGGCTGTCGAGGCGCGGCGAGCCGCAGCCATTG
CCTTTTATGGTAATCGTGCGAGAGGGCGCAGGGACTTCCTTTGTCCCAAATCTGTGCGGAGCCGAAATCT
GGGAGGCGCCGCCGCACCCCCTCTAGCGGGCGCGGGGCGAAGCGGTGCGGCGCCGGCAGGAAGGAAATGG
GCGGGGAGGGCCTTCGTGCGTCGCCGCGCCGCCGTCCCCTTCTCCCTCTCCAGCCTCGGGGCTGTCCGCG
GGGGGACGGCTGCCTTCGGGGGGGACGGGGCAGGGCGGGGTTCGGCTTCTGGCGTGTGACCGGCGGCTCT
AGAGCCTCTGCTAACCATGTTCATGCCTTCTTCTTTTTCCTACAGCTCCTGGGCAACGTGCTGGTTATTG
TGCTGTCTCATCATTTTGGCAAAGAATTGATTAATTCGAGCGAAGGCGCGCCCATTACTCGCATCCATTC
TCAGGCTGTCTCGTCTCGTCTCGCACGCGTGCCGCCACCATGGATACCTACGCCGGAGCCTACGACAGAC
AGAGCCGGGAGAGAGAGAACAGCAGCGCCGCCAGCCCCGCCACCCAGAGAAGCGCCAACGAGGATAAGGC
CGCCGATCTGCAGAGAGAGGTGGAGAGGGACGGCGGCAGATTCAGATTTGTGGGCCACTTCAGCGAGGCC
CCTGGCACCAGCGCCTTCGGCACCGCCGAGAGACCCGAGTTCGAGAGAATCCTGAACGAGTGTAGGGCCG
GCAGGCTGAACATGATCATCGTGTACGACGTGTCCCGGTTCAGCAGGCTGAAGGTGATGGACGCCATCCC
TATCGTGTCCGAGCTGCTGGCCCTGGGCGTGACCATCGTGTCCACCCAGGAAGGCGTCTTTAGACAGGGC
AACGTGATGGACCTGATCCACCTGATCATGAGGCTGGACGCCAGCCACAAGGAGAGCAGCCTGAAGAGCG
CCAAGATCCTGGACACCAAGAACCTGCAGAGGGAGCTGGGCGGCTATGTGGGCGGCAAGGCCCCCTACGG
CTTCGAGCTGGTGTCCGAGACCAAGGAGATCACCCGGAACGGCAGGATGGTGAACGTGGTGATCAACAAG
CTGGCCCACAGCACCACCCCCCTGACCGGCCCCTTCGAGTTTGAGCCCGACGTGATCAGGTGGTGGTGGC
GGGAGATCAAGACCCACAAGCACCTGCCTTTCAAGCCCGGCAGCCAGGCCGCCATCCACCCCGGCAGCAT
CACCGGCCTGTGTAAGAGAATGGACGCCGACGCCGTGCCCACCAGAGGCGAGACCATCGGCAAGAAAACC
GCCAGCAGCGCCTGGGACCCCGCCACCGTGATGAGAATCCTGAGGGACCCTAGGATCGCCGGCTTCGCCG
CCGAGGTGATCTACAAGAAGAAGCCCGACGGCACCCCCACCACCAAGATCGAGGGCTACAGAATCCAGAG
AGACCCCATCACCCTGAGACCTGTGGAGCTGGACTGTGGCCCTATCATCGAGCCTGCCGAGTGGTACGAG
CTGCAGGCCTGGCTGGACGGCAGAGGCAGAGGCAAGGGCCTGAGCAGAGGCCAGGCCATCCTGAGCGCCA
TGGACAAGCTGTACTGTGAGTGTGGCGCCGTGATGACCAGCAAGAGAGGCGAGGAGAGCATCAAGGACAG
CTACCGGTGCCGGAGAAGAAAGGTGGTGGACCCCAGCTCCGGAGGGTCTGGCTCCGGATCAAGTGGTGGC
AGCGGTACCATCCTCTGGCATGAGATGTGGCATGAAGGCCTGGAAGAGGCATCTCGTTTGTACTTTGGGG
AAAGGAACGTGAAAGGCATGTTTGAGGTGCTGGAGCCCTTGCATGCTATGATGGAACGGGGCCCCCAGAC
TCTGAAGGAAACATCCTTTAATCAGGCCTATGGTCGAGATTTAATGGAGGCCCAAGAGTGGTGCAGGAAG
TACATGAAATCAGGGAATGTCAAGGACCTCCTCCAAGCCTGGGACCTCTATTATCATGTGTTCCGACGAA
TCTCACCCAAGAAAAAGCGGAAGGTGTGAGAATTCCTGTGCCTTCTAGTTGCCAGCCATCTGTTGTTTGC
CCCTCCCCCGTGCCTTCCTTGACCCTGGAAGGTGCCACTCCCACTGTCCTTTCCTAATAAAATGAGGAAA
TTGCATCGCATTGTCTGAGTAGGTGTCATTCTATTCTGGGGGGTGGGGTGGGGCAGGACAGCAAGGGGGA
GGATTGGGAAGACAATAGCAGGCATGCTGGGGATGCGGTGGGCTCTATGGCTTCTGAGGCGGAAAGAACC
AGCTGGGGCTCTAGGGGGTATCCCCACGCGCCCTGTAGCGTGTACCGCTGGGAGTTCGTAGACGGAAACA
AACGCAGAATCCAAGCGCGGCCGCCCAGGATACATAGATTACCACAACTCCGAGCCCTTCCACCGCTAGC
GCACTCCTCAGGTGCAGGCTGCCTATCAGAAGGTGGTGGCTGGTGTGGCCAATGCCCTGGCTCACAAATA
CCACTGAGATCTTTTTCCCTCTGCCAAAAATTATGGGGACATCATGAAGCCCCTTGAGCATCTGACTTCT
GGCTAATAAAGGAAATTTATTTTCATTGCAATAGTGTGTTGGAATTTTTTGTGTCTCTCACTCGGAAGGA
CATATGGGAGGGCAAATCATTTAAAACATCAGAATGAGTATTTGGTTTAGAGTTTGGCAACATATGCCCA
TATGCTGGCTGCCATGAACAAAGGTTGGCTATAAAGAGGTCATCAGTATATGAAACAGCCCCCTGCTGTC
CATTCCTTATTCCATAGAAAAGCCTTGACTTGAGGTTAGATTTTTTTTATATTTTGTTTTGTGTTATTTT
TTTCTTTAACATCCCTAAAATTTTCCTTACATGTTTTACTAGCCAGATTTTTCCTCCTCTCCTGACTACT
CCCAGTCATAGCTGTCCCTCTTCTCTTATGGAGATCCCTCGACCTGCAG
