>Addgene plasmid #108791 | pBW1345_pCAG-PV1-PhiC31-N396-L1-FRB-NLS-BGHpA | addgene partial sequence | sequence record 217331 | Addgene Partial NGS Result
TGCACCCCCCTCCCCGAGTTGCTGAGCACGGCCCGGCTTCGGGTGCGGGGCTCCGTACGGGGCGTGGCGC
GGGGCTCGCCGTGCCGGGCGGGGGGTGGCGGCAGGTGGGGGTGCCGGGCGGGGCGGGGCCGCCTCGGGCC
GGGGAGGGCTCGGGGGAGGGGCGCGGCGGCCCCCGGAGCGCCGGCGGCTGTCGAGGCGCGGCGAGCCGCA
GCCATTGCCTTTTATGGTAATCGTGCGAGAGGGCGCAGGGACTTCCTTTGTCCCAAATCTGTGCGGAGCC
GAAATCTGGGAGGCGCCGCCGCACCCCCTCTAGCGGGCGCGGGGCGAAGCGGTGCGGCGCCGGCAGGAAG
GAAATGGGCGGGGAGGGCCTTCGTGCGTCGCCGCGCCGCCGTCCCCTTCTCCCTCTCCAGCCTCGGGGCT
GTCCGCGGGGGGACGGCTGCCTTCGGGGGGGACGGGGCAGGGCGGGGTTCGGCTTCTGGCGTGTGACCGG
CGGCTCTAGAGCCTCTGCTAACCATGTTCATGCCTTCTTCTTTTTCCTACAGCTCCTGGGCAACGTGCTG
GTTATTGTGCTGTCTCATCATTTTGGCAAAGAATTGATTAATTCGAGCGAAGGCGCGCCCATTACTCGCA
TCCATTCTCAGGCTGTCTCGTCTCGTCTCGCACGCGTGCCGCCACCATGGATACCTACGCCGGAGCCTAC
GACAGACAGAGCCGGGAGAGAGAGAACAGCAGCGCCGCCAGCCCCGCCACCCAGAGAAGCGCCAACGAGG
ATAAGGCCGCCGATCTGCAGAGAGAGGTGGAGAGGGACGGCGGCAGATTCAGATTTGTGGGCCACTTCAG
CGAGGCCCCTGGCACCAGCGCCTTCGGCACCGCCGAGAGACCCGAGTTCGAGAGAATCCTGAACGAGTGT
AGGGCCGGCAGGCTGAACATGATCATCGTGTACGACGTGTCCCGGTTCAGCAGGCTGAAGGTGATGGACG
CCATCCCTATCGTGTCCGAGCTGCTGGCCCTGGGCGTGACCATCGTGTCCACCCAGGAAGGCGTCTTTAG
ACAGGGCAACGTGATGGACCTGATCCACCTGATCATGAGGCTGGACGCCAGCCACAAGGAGAGCAGCCTG
AAGAGCGCCAAGATCCTGGACACCAAGAACCTGCAGAGGGAGCTGGGCGGCTATGTGGGCGGCAAGGCCC
CCTACGGCTTCGAGCTGGTGTCCGAGACCAAGGAGATCACCCGGAACGGCAGGATGGTGAACGTGGTGAT
CAACAAGCTGGCCCACAGCACCACCCCCCTGACCGGCCCCTTCGAGTTTGAGCCCGACGTGATCAGGTGG
TGGTGGCGGGAGATCAAGACCCACAAGCACCTGCCTTTCAAGCCCGGCAGCCAGGCCGCCATCCACCCCG
GCAGCATCACCGGCCTGTGTAAGAGAATGGACGCCGACGCCGTGCCCACCAGAGGCGAGACCATCGGCAA
GAAAACCGCCAGCAGCGCCTGGGACCCCGCCACCGTGATGAGAATCCTGAGGGACCCTAGGATCGCCGGC
TTCGCCGCCGAGGTGATCTACAAGAAGAAGCCCGACGGCACCCCCACCACCAAGATCGAGGGCTACAGAA
TCCAGAGAGACCCCATCACCCTGAGACCTGTGGAGCTGGACTGTGGCCCTATCATCGAGCCTGCCGAGTG
GTACGAGCTGCAGGCCTGGCTGGACGGCAGAGGCAGAGGCAAGGGCCTGAGCAGAGGCCAGGCCATCCTG
AGCGCCATGGACAAGCTGTACTGTGAGTGTGGCGCCGTGATGACCAGCAAGAGAGGCGAGGAGAGCATCA
AGGACAGCTACCGGTGCCGGAGAAGAAAGGTGGTGGACCCCAGCTCCGGAGGGTCTGGCTCCGGATCAAG
TGGTGGCAGCGGTACCATCCTCTGGCATGAGATGTGGCATGAAGGCCTGGAAGAGGCATCTCGTTTGTAC
TTTGGGGAAAGGAACGTGAAAGGCATGTTTGAGGTGCTGGAGCCCTTGCATGCTATGATGGAACGGGGCC
CCCAGACTCTGAAGGAAACATCCTTTAATCAGGCCTATGGTCGAGATTTAATGGAGGCCCAAGAGTGGTG
CAGGAAGTACATGAAATCAGGGAATGTCAAGGACCTCCTCCAAGCCTGGGACCTCTATTATCATGTGTTC
CGACGAATCTCACCCAAGAAAAAGCGGAAGGTGTGAGAATTCCTGTGCCTTCTAGTTGCCAGCCATCTGT
TGTTTGCCCCTCCCCCGTGCCTTCCTTGACCCTGGAAGGTGCCACTCCCACTGTCCTTTCCTAATAAAAT
GAGGAAATTGCATCGCATTGTCTGAGTAGGTGTCATTCTATTCTGGGGGGTGGGGTGGGGCAGGACAGCA
AGGGGGAGGATTGGGAAGACAATAGCAGGCATGCTGGGGATGCGGTGGGCTCTATGGCTTCTGAGGCGGA
AAGAACCAGCTGGGGCTCTAGGGGGTATCCCCACGCGCCCTGTAGCGTGTACCGCTGGGAGTTCGTAGAC
GGAAACAAACGCAGAATCCAAGCGCGGCCGCCCAGGATACATAGATTACCACAACTCCGAGCCCTTCCAC
CGCTAGCGCACTCCTCAGGTGCAGGCTGCCTATCAGAAGGTGGTGGCTGGTGTGGCCAATGCCCTGGCTC
ACAAATACCACTGAGATCTTTTTCCCTCTGCCAAAAATTATGGGGACATCATGAAGCCCCTTGAGCATCT
GACTTCTGGCTAATAAAGGAAATTTATTTTCATTGCAATAGTGTGTTGGAATTTTTTGTGTCTCTCACTC
GGAAGGACATATGGGAGGGCAAATCATTTAAAACATCAGAATGAGTATTTGGTTTAGAGTTTGGCAACAT
ATGCCCATATGCTGGCTGCCATGAACAAAGGTTGGCTATAAAGAGGTCATCAGTATATGAAACAGCCCCC
TGCTGTCCATTCCTTATTCCATAGAAAAGCCTTGACTTGAGGTTAGATTTTTTTTATATTTTGTTTTGTG
TTATTTTTTTCTTTAACATCCCTAAAATTTTCCTTACATGTTTTACTAGCCAGATTTTTCCTCCTCTCCT
GACTACTCCCAGTCATAGCTGTCCCTCTTCTCTTATGGAGATCCCTCGACCTGCAGCCCAAGCTTGGCGT
AATCATGGTCATAGCTGTTTCCTGTGTGAAATTGTTATCCGCTCACAATTCCACACAACATACGAGCCGG
AAGCATAAAGTGTAAAGCCTGGGGTGCCTAATGAGTGAGCTAACTCACATTAATTGCGTTGCGCTCACTG
CCCGCTTTCCAGTCGGGAAACCTGTCGTGCCAGCGGATCCGCATCTCAATTAGTCAGCAACCATAGTCCC
GCCCCTAACTCCGCCCAGTTCCGCCCATTCTCCGCCCCATGGCTGACTAATTTTTTTTATTTATGCAGAG
GCCGAGGCCGCCTCGGCCTCTGAGCTATTCCAGAAGTAGTGAGGAGGCTTTTTTGGAGGCCTAGGCTTTT
GCAAAAAGCTAACTTGTTTATTGCAGCTTATAATGGTTACAAATAAAGCAATAGCATCACAAATTTCACA
AATAAAGCATTTTTTTCACTGCATTCTAGTTGTGGTTTGTCCAAACTCATCAATGTATCTTATCATGTCT
GGATCCGCTGCATTAATGAATCGGCCAACGCGCGGGGAGAGGCGGTTTGCGTATTGGGCGCTCTTCCGCT
TCCTCGCTCACTGACTCGCTGCGCTCGGTCGTTCGGCTGCGGCGAGCGGTATCAGCTCACTCAAAGGCGG
TAATACGGTTATCCACAGAATCAGGGGATAACGCAGGAAAGAACATGTGAGCAAAAGGCCAGCAAAAGGC
CAGGAACCGTAAAAAGGCCGCGTTGCTGGCGTTTTTCCATAGGCTCCGCCCCCCTGACGAGCATCACAAA
AATCGACGCTCAAGTCAGAGGTGGCGAAACCCGACAGGACTATAAAGATACCAGGCGTTTCCCCCTGGAA
GCTCCCTCGTGCGCTCTCCTGTTCCGACCCTGCCGCTTACCGGATACCTGTCCGCCTTTCTCCCTTCGGG
AAGCGTGGCGCTTTCTCATAGCTCACGCTGTAGGTATCTCAGTTCGGTGTAGGTCGTTCGCTCCAAGCTG
GGCTGTGTGCACGAACCCCCCGTTCAGCCCGACCGCTGCGCCTTATCCGGTAACTATCGTCTTGAGTCCA
ACCCGGTAAGACACGACTTATCGCCACTGGCAGCAGCCACTGGTAACAGGATTAGCAGAGCGAGGTATGT
AGGCGGTGCTACAGAGTTCTTGAAGTGGTGGCCTAACTACGGCTACACTAGAAGAACAGTATTTGGTATC
TGCGCTCTGCTGAAGCCAGTTACCTTCGGAAAAAGAGTTGGTAGCTCTTGATCCGGCAAACAAACCACCG
CTGGTAGCGGTGGTTTTTTTGTTTGCAAGCAGCAGATTACGCGCAGAAAAAAAGGATCTCAAGAAGATCC
TTTGATCTTTTCTACGGGGTCTGACGCTCAGTGGAACGAAAACTCACGTTAAGGGATTTTGGTCATGAGA
TTATCAAAAAGGATCTTCACCTAGATCCTTTTAAATTAAAAATGAAGTTTTAAATCAATCTAAAGTATAT
ATGAGTAAACTTGGTCTGACAGTTACCAATGCTTAATCAGTGAGGCACCTATCTCAGCGATCTGTCTATT
TCGTTCATCCATAGTTGCCTGACTCCCCGTCGTGTAGATAACTACGATACGGGAGGGCTTACCATCTGGC
CCCAGTGCTGCAATGATACCGCGAGACCCACGCTCACCGGCTCCAGATTTATCAGCAATAAACCAGCCAG
CCGGAAGGGCCGAGCGCAGAAGTGGTCCTGCAACTTTATCCGCCTCCATCCAGTCTATTAATTGTTGCCG
GGAAGCTAGAGTAAGTAGTTCGCCAGTTAATAGTTTGCGCAACGTTGTTGCCATTGCTACAGGCATCGTG
GTGTCACGCTCGTCGTTTGGTATGGCTTCATTCAGCTCCGGTTCCCAACGATCAAGGCGAGTTACATGAT
CCCCCATGTTGTGCAAAAAAGCGGTTAGCTCCTTCGGTCCTCCGATCGTTGTCAGAAGTAAGTTGGCCGC
AGTGTTATCACTCATGGTTATGGCAGCACTGCATAATTCTCTTACTGTCATGCCATCCGTAAGATGCTTT
TCTGTGACTGGTGAGTACTCAACCAAGTCATTCTGAGAATAGTGTATGCGGCGACCGAGTTGCTCTTGCC
CGGCGTCAATACGGGATAATACCGCGCCACATAGCAGAACTTTAAAAGTGCTCATCATTGGAAAACGTTC
TTCGGGGCGAAAACTCTCAAGGATCTTACCGCTGTTGAGATCCAGTTCGATGTAACCCACTCGTGCACCC
AACTGATCTTCAGCATCTTTTACTTTCACCAGCGTTTCTGGGTGAGCAAAAACAGGAAGGCAAAATGCCG
CAAAAAAGGGAATAAGGGCGACACGGAAATGTTGAATACTCATACTCTTCCTTTTTCAATATTATTGAAG
CATTTATCAGGGTTATTGTCTCATGAGCGGATACATATTTGAATGTATTTAGAAAAATAAACAAATAGGG
GTTCCGCGCACATTTCCCCGAAAAGTGCCACCTGGGTCGACATTGATTATTGACTAGTTATTAATAGTAA
TCAATTACGGGGTCATTAGTTCATAGCCCATATATGGAGTTCCGCGTTACATAACTTACGGTAAATGGCC
CGCCTGGCTGACCGCCCAACGACCCCCGCCCATTGACGTCAATAATGACGTATGTTCCCATAGTAACGCC
AATAGGGACTTTCCATTGACGTCAATGGGTGGAGTATTTACGGTAAACTGCCCACTTGGCAGTACATCAA
GTGTATCATATGCCAAGTACGCCCCCTATTGACGTCAATGACGGTAAATGGCCCGCCTGGCATTATGCCC
AGTACATGACCTTATGGGACTTTCCTACTTGGCAGTACATCTACGTATTAGTCATCGCTATTACCATGGT
CGAGGTGAGCCCCACGTTCTGCTTCACTCTCCCCATCTCCCCCCCCTCCCCACCCCCAATTTTGTATTTA
TTTATTTTTTAATTATTTTGTGCAGCGATGGGGGCGGGGGGGGGG
